>Addgene plasmid #158304 | pLKO_Tag.V5.S.Ollas_NGFR | addgene full sequence | sequence record 329632 | Addgene NGS Result
TCGACGGTATCGATCACGAGACTAGTATCGAGCGGCCGCCCCCTTCACCGAGGGCCTATTTCCCATGATT
CCTTCATATTTGCATATACGATACAAGGCTGTTAGAGAGATAATTGGAATTAATTTGACTGTAAACACAA
AGATATTAGTACAAAATACGTGACGTAGAAAGTAATAATTTCTTGGGTAGTTTGCAGTTTTAAAATTATG
TTTTAAAATGGACTATCATATGCTTACCGTAACTTGAAAGTATTTCGATTTCTTGGCTTTATATATCTTG
TGGAAAGGACGAAACACCGGGTCTTCGAGAAGACCTGTTTTAGAGCTAGAAATAGCAAGTTAAAATAAGG
CTAGTCCGTTATCAACTTGAAAAAGTGGCACCGAGTCGGTGCTTTTTTTAATTCTCGACCTCGAGACAAA
TGGCAGTATTCATCCACAATTTTAAAAGAAAAGGGGGGATTGGGGGGTACAGTGCAGGGGAAAGAATAGT
AGACATAATAGCAACAGACATACAAACTAAAGAATTACAAAAACAAATTACAAAAATTCAAAATTTTCGG
GTTTATTACAGGGACAGCAGAGATCCACTTTGGCCGCGGCTCGAGGCGATAAGCTTTGCAAAGATGGATA
AAGTTTTAAACAGAGAGGAATCTTTGCAGCTAATGGACCTTCTAGGTCTTGAAAGGAGTGGGAATTGGCT
CCGGTGCCCGTCAGTGGGCAGAGCGCACATCGCCCACAGTCCCCGAGAAGTTGGGGGGAGGGGTCGGCAA
TTGAACCGGTGCCTAGAGAAGGTGGCGCGGGGTAAACTGGGAAAGTGATGTCGTGTACTGGCTCCGCCTT
TTTCCCGAGGGTGGGGGAGAACCGTATATAAGTGCAGTAGTCGCCGTGAACGTTCTTTTTCGCAACGGGT
TTGCCGCCAGAACACAGGTAAGTGCCGTGTGTGGTTCCCGCGGGCCTGGCCTCTTTACGGGTTATGGCCC
TTGCGTGCCTTGAATTACTTCCACCTGGCTGCAGTACGTGATTCTTGATCCCGAGCTTCGGGTTGGAAGT
GGGTGGGAGAGTTCGAGGCCTTGCGCTTAAGGAGCCCCTTCGCCTCGTGCTTGAGTTGAGGCCTGGCCTG
GGCGCTGGGGCCGCCGCGTGCGAATCTGGTGGCACCTTCGCGCCTGTCTCGCTGCTTTCGATAAGTCTCT
AGCCATTTAAAATTTTTGATGACCTGCTGCGACGCTTTTTTTCTGGCAAGATAGTCTTGTAAATGCGGGC
CAAGATCTGCACACTGGTATTTCGGTTTTTGGGGCCGCGGGCGGCGACGGGGCCCGTGCGTCCCAGCGCA
CATGTTCGGCGAGGCGGGGCCTGCGAGCGCGGCCACCGAGAATCGGACGGGGGTAGTCTCAAGCTGGCCG
GCCTGCTCTGGTGCCTGGCCTCGCGCCGCCGTGTATCGCCCCGCCCTGGGCGGCAAGGCTGGCCCGGTCG
GCACCAGTTGCGTGAGCGGAAAGATGGCCGCTTCCCGGCCCTGCTGCAGGGAGCTCAAAATGGAGGACGC
GGCGCTCGGGAGAGCGGGCGGGTGAGTCACCCACACAAAGGAAAAGGGCCTTTCCGTCCTCAGCCGTCGC
TTCATGTGACTCCACGGAGTACCGGGCGCCGTCCAGGCACCTCGATTAGTTCTCGAGCTTTTGGAGTACG
TCGTCTTTAGGTTGGGGGGAGGGGTTTTATGCGATGGAGTTTCCCCACACTGAGTGGGTGGAGACTGAAG
TTAGGCCAGCTTGGCACTTGATGTAATTCTCCTTGGAATTTGCCCTTTTTGAGTTTGGATCTTGGTTCAT
TCTCAAGCCTCAGACAGTGGTTCAAAGTTTTTTTCTTCCATTTCAGGTGTCGTGAGGAATTCTGCAGTCG
ATCGACGGTACCGCGGGCCCGGGATCCACGGTCGCCACCATGGGGGCAGGTGCCACCGGCCGCGCCATGG
ACGGGCCGCGCCTGCTGCTGTTGCTGCTTCTGGGGGTGTCCCTTGGAGGTGCCAAGGAGGCATGCGGCAA
ACCAATTCCAAACCCACTGCTGGGACTGGATTCCACAGGAGGAGGCGGGGGAGGGAAGGAGACCGCCGCC
GCCAAGTTCGAGAGGCAGCACATGGACAGCGGAGGAGGCGGGGGAGGGAGCGGCTTCGCCAACGAGCTGG
GCCCCAGGCTGATGGGCAAGTGCCCCACAGGCCTGTACACACACAGCGGTGAGTGCTGCAAAGCCTGCAA
CCTGGGCGAGGGTGTGGCCCAGCCTTGTGGAGCCAACCAGACCGTGTGTGAGCCCTGCCTGGACAGCGTG
ACGTTCTCCGACGTGGTGAGCGCGACCGAGCCGTGCAAGCCGTGCACCGAGTGCGTGGGGCTCCAGAGCA
TGTCGGCGCCGTGCGTGGAGGCCGACGACGCCGTGTGCCGCTGCGCCTACGGCTACTACCAGGATGAGAC
GACTGGGCGCTGCGAGGCGTGCCGCGTGTGCGAGGCGGGCTCGGGCCTCGTGTTCTCCTGCCAGGACAAG
CAGAACACCGTGTGCGAGGAGTGCCCCGACGGCACGTATTCCGACGAGGCCAACCACGTGGACCCGTGCC
TGCCCTGCACCGTGTGCGAGGACACCGAGCGCCAGCTCCGCGAGTGCACACGCTGGGCCGACGCCGAGTG
CGAGGAGATCCCTGGCCGTTGGATTACACGGTCCACACCCCCAGAGGGCTCGGACAGCACAGCCCCCAGC
ACCCAGGAGCCTGAGGCACCTCCAGAACAAGACCTCATAGCCAGCACGGTGGCAGGTGTGGTGACCACAG
TGATGGGCAGCTCCCAGCCCGTGGTGACCCGAGGCACCACCGACAACCTCATCCCTGTCTATTGCTCCAT
CCTGGCTGCTGTGGTTGTGGGCCTTGTGGCCTACATAGCCTTCAAGAGGTGGAACAGGGGTATCCTCTAG
AGCGGCCGCGTCGACAATCAACCTCTGGATTACAAAATTTGTGAAAGATTGACTGGTATTCTTAACTATG
TTGCTCCTTTTACGCTATGTGGATACGCTGCTTTAATGCCTTTGTATCATGCTATTGCTTCCCGTATGGC
TTTCATTTTCTCCTCCTTGTATAAATCCTGGTTGCTGTCTCTTTATGAGGAGTTGTGGCCCGTTGTCAGG
CAACGTGGCGTGGTGTGCACTGTGTTTGCTGACGCAACCCCCACTGGTTGGGGCATTGCCACCACCTGTC
AGCTCCTTTCCGGGACTTTCGCTTTCCCCCTCCCTATTGCCACGGCGGAACTCATCGCCGCCTGCCTTGC
CCGCTGCTGGACAGGGGCTCGGCTGTTGGGCACTGACAATTCCGTGGTGTTGTCGGGGAAGCTGACGTCC
TTTCCATGGCTGCTCGCCTGTGTTGCCACCTGGATTCTGCGCGGGACGTCCTTCTGCTACGTCCCTTCGG
CCCTCAATCCAGCGGACCTTCCTTCCCGCGGCCTGCTGCCGGCTCTGCGGCCTCTTCCGCATCTTCGCCT
TCGCCCTCAGACGAGTCGGATCTCCCTTTGGGCCGCCTCCCCGCCTGGGTACCTTTAAGACCAATGACTT
ACAAGGCAGCTGTAGATCTTAGCCACTTTTTAAAAGAAAAGGGGGGACTGGAAGGGCTAATTCACTCCCA
ACGAAGATAAGATCTGCTTTTTGCTTGTACTGGGTCTCTCTGGTTAGACCAGATCTGAGCCTGGGAGCTC
TCTGGCTAACTAGGGAACCCACTGCTTAAGCCTCAATAAAGCTTGCCTTGAGTGCTTCAAGTAGTGTGTG
CCCGTCTGTTGTGTGACTCTGGTAACTAGAGATCCCTCAGACCCTTTTAGTCAGTGTGGAAAATCTCTAG
CAGTAGTAGTTCATGTCATCTTATTATTCAGTATTTATAACTTGCAAAGAAATGAATATCAGAGAGTGAG
AGGAACTTGTTTATTGCAGCTTATAATGGTTACAAATAAAGCAATAGCATCACAAATTTCACAAATAAAG
CATTTTTTTCACTGCATTCTAGTTGTGGTTTGTCCAAACTCATCAATGTATCTTATCATGTCTGGCTCTA
GCTATCCCGCCCCTAACTCCGCCCATCCCGCCCCTAACTCCGCCCAGTTCCGCCCATTCTCCGCCCCATG
GCTGACTAATTTTTTTTATTTATGCAGAGGCCGAGGCCGCCTCGGCCTCTGAGCTATTCCAGAAGTAGTG
AGGAGGCTTTTTTGGAGGCCTAGGGACGTACCCAATTCGCCCTATAGTGAGTCGTATTACGCGCGCTCAC
TGGCCGTCGTTTTACAACGTCGTGACTGGGAAAACCCTGGCGTTACCCAACTTAATCGCCTTGCAGCACA
TCCCCCTTTCGCCAGCTGGCGTAATAGCGAAGAGGCCCGCACCGATCGCCCTTCCCAACAGTTGCGCAGC
CTGAATGGCGAATGGG
[124 nt withheld, positions 4427-4550]
C
[91 nt withheld, positions 4552-4642]
A
[49 nt withheld, positions 4644-4692]
CCTTTGACGTTGGAGTCCACGTTCTTT
[37 nt withheld, positions 4720-4756]
ACCCTATCTCGGTCTATTCTTTTGATTTATAAGGGATTTTGCCGATTTCGGCCTATTGGTTAAAAAATGA
GCTGATTTAACAAAAATTTAACGCGAATTTTAACAAAATATTAACGCTTACAATTTAGGTGGCACTTTTC
GGGGAAATGTGCGCGGAACCCCTATTTGTTTATTTTTCTAAATACATTCAAATATGTATCCGCTCATGAG
ACAATAACCCTGATAAATGCTTCAATAATATTGAAAAAGGAAGAGTATGAGTATTCAACATTTCCGTGTC
GCCCTTATTCCCTTTTTTGCGGCATTTTGCCTTCCTGTTTTTGCTCACCCAGAAACGCTGGTGAAAGTAA
AAGATGCTGAAGATCAGTTGGGTGCACGAGTGGGTTACATCGAACTGGATCTCAACAGCGGTAAGATCCT
TGAGAGTTTTCGCCCCGAAGAACGTTTTCCAATGATGAGCACTTTTAAAGTTCTGCTATGTGGCGCGGTA
TTATCCCGTATTGACGCCGGGCAAGAGCAACTCGGTCGCCGCATACACTATTCTCAGAATGACTTGGTTG
AGTACTCACCAGTCACAGAAAAGCATCTTACGGATGGCATGACAGTAAGAGAATTATGCAGTGCTGCCAT
AACCATGAGTGATAACACTGCGGCCAACTTACTTCTGACAACGATCGGAGGACCGAAGGAGCTAACCGCT
TTTTTGCACAACATGGGGGATCATGTAACTCGCCTTGATCGTTGGGAACCGGAGCTGAATGAAGCCATAC
CAAACGACGAGCGTGACACCACGATGCCTGTAGCAATGGCAACAACGTTGCGCAAACTATTAACTGGCGA
ACTACTTACTCTAGCTTCCCGGCAACAATTAATAGACTGGATGGAGGCGGATAAAGTTGCAGGACCACTT
CTGCGCTCGGCCCTTCCGGCTGGCTGGTTTATTGCTGATAAATCTGGAGCCGGTGAGCGTGGGTCTCGCG
GTATCATTGCAGCACTGGGGCCAGATGGTAAGCCCTCCCGTATCGTAGTTATCTACACGACGGGGAGTCA
GGCAACTATGGATGAACGAAATAGACAGATCGCTGAGATAGGTGCCTCACTGATTAAGCATTGGTAACTG
TCAGACCAAGTTTACTCATATATACTTTAGATTGATTTAAAACTTCATTTTTAATTTAAAAGGATCTAGG
TGAAGATCCTTTTTGATAATCTCATGACCAAAATCCCTTAACGTGAGTTTTCGTTCCACTGAGCGTCAGA
CCCCGTAGAAAAGATCAAAGGATCTTCTTGAGATCCTTTTTTTCTGCGCGTAATCTGCTGCTTGCAAACA
AAAAAACCACCGCTACCAGCGGTGGTTTGTTTGCCGGATCAAGAGCTACCAACTCTTTTTCCGAAGGTAA
CTGGCTTCAGCAGAGCGCAGATACCAAATACTGTTCTTCTAGTGTAGCCGTAGTTAGGCCACCACTTCAA
GAACTCTGTAGCACCGCCTACATACCTCGCTCTGCTAATCCTGTTACCAGTGGCTGCTGCCAGTGGCGAT
AAGTCGTGTCTTACCGGGTTGGACTCAAGACGATAGTTACCGGATAAGGCGCAGCGGTCGGGCTGAACGG
GGGGTTCGTGCACACAGCCCAGCTTGGAGCGAACGACCTACACCGAACTGAGATACCTACAGCGTGAGCT
ATGAGAAAGCGCCACGCTTCCCGAAGGGAGAAAGGCGGACAGGTATCCGGTAAGCGGCAGGGTCGGAACA
GGAGAGCGCACGAGGGAGCTTCCAGGGGGAAACGCCTGGTATCTTTATAGTCCTGTCGGGTTTCGCCACC
TCTGACTTGAGCGTCGATTTTTGTGATGCTCGTCAGGGGGGCGGAGCCTATGGAAAAACGCCAGCAACGC
GGCCTTTTTACGGTTCCTGGCCTTTTGCTGGCCTTTTGCTCACATGTTCTTTCCTGCGTTATCCCCTGAT
TCTGTGGATAACCGTATTACCGCCTTTGAGTGAGCTGATACCGCTCGCCGCAGCCGAACGACCGAGCGCA
GCGAGTCAGTGAGCGAGGAAGCGGAAGAGCGCCCAATACGCAAACCGCCTCTCCCCGCGCGTTGGCCGAT
TCATTAATGCAGCTGGCACGACAGGTTTCCCGACTGGAAAGCGGGCAGTGAGCGCAACGCAATTAATGTG
AGTTAGCTCACTCATTAGGCACCCCAGGCTTTACACTTTATGCTTCCGGCTCGTATGTTGTGTGGAATTG
TGAGCGGATAACAATTTCACACAGGAAACAGCTATGACCATGATTACGCCAAGCGCGCAATTAACCCTCA
CTAAAGGGAACAAAAGCTGGAGCTGCAAGCTTAATGTAGTCTTATGCAATACTCTTGTAGTCTTGCAACA
TGGTAACGATGAGTTAGCAACATGCCTTACAAGGAGAGAAAAAGCACCGTGCATGGCGATTGGTGGAAGT
AAGGTGGTACGATCGTGCCTTATTAGGAAGGCAACAGACGGGTCTGACATGGATTGGACGAACCACTGAA
TTGCCGCATTGCAGAGATATTGTATTTAAGTGCCTAGCTCGATACATAAACGGGTCTCTCTGGTTAGACC
AGATCTGAGCCTGGGAGCTCTCTGGCTAACTAGGGAACCCACTGCTTAAGCCTCAATAAAGCTTGCCTTG
AGTGCTTCAAGTAGTGTGTGCCCGTCTGTTGTGTGACTCTGGTAACTAGAGATCCCTCAGACCCTTTTAG
TCAGTGTGGAAAATCTCTAGCAGTGGCGCCCGAACAGGGACTTGAAAGCGAAAGGGAAACCAGAGGAGCT
CTCTCGACGCAGGACTCGGCTTGCTGAAGCGCGCACGGCAAGAGGCGAGGGGCGGCGACTGGTGAGTACG
CCAAAAATTTTGACTAGCGGAGGCTAGAAGGAGAGAGATGGGTGCGAGAGCGTCAGTATTAAGCGGGGGA
GAATTAGATCGCGATGGGAAAAAATTCGGTTAAGGCCAGGGGGAAAGAAAAAATATAAATTAAAACATAT
AGTATGGGCAAGCAGGGAGCTAGAACGATTCGCAGTTAATCCTGGCCTGTTAGAAACATCAGAAGGCTGT
AGACAAATACTGGGACAGCTACAACCATCCCTTCAGACAGGATCAGAAGAACTTAGATCATTATATAATA
CAGTAGCAACCCTCTATTGTGTGCATCAAAGGATAGAGATAAAAGACACCAAGGAAGCTTTAGACAAGAT
AGAGGAAGAGCAAAACAAAAGTAAGACCACCGCACAGCAAGCGGCCGCTGATCTTCAGACCTGGAGGAGG
AGATATGAGGGACAATTGGAGAAGTGAATTATATAAATATAAAGTAGTAAAAATTGAACCATTAGGAGTA
GCACCCACCAAGGCAAAGAGAAGAGTGGTGCAGAGAGAAAAAAGAGCAGTGGGAATAGGAGCTTTGTTCC
TTGGGTTCTTGGGAGCAGCAGGAAGCACTATGGGCGCAGCGTCAATGACGCTGACGGTACAGGCCAGACA
ATTATTGTCTGGTATAGTGCAGCAGCAGAACAATTTGCTGAGGGCTATTGAGGCGCAACAGCATCTGTTG
CAACTCACAGTCTGGGGCATCAAGCAGCTCCAGGCAAGAATCCTGGCTGTGGAAAGATACCTAAAGGATC
AACAGCTCCTGGGGATTTGGGGTTGCTCTGGAAAACTCATTTGCACCACTGCTGTGCCTTGGAATGCTAG
TTGGAGTAATAAATCTCTGGAACAGATTTGGAATCACACGACCTGGATGGAGTGGGACAGAGAAATTAAC
AATTACACAAGCTTAATACACTCCTTAATTGAAGAATCGCAAAACCAGCAAGAAAAGAATGAACAAGAAT
TATTGGAATTAGATAAATGGGCAAGTTTGTGGAATTGGTTTAACATAACAAATTGGCTGTGGTATATAAA
ATTATTCATAATGATAGTAGGAGGCTTGGTAGGTTTAAGAATAGTTTTTGCTGTACTTTCTATAGTGAAT
AGAGTTAGGCAGGGATATTCACCATTATCGTTTCAGACCCACCTCCCAACCCCGAGGGGACCCGACAGGC
CCGAAGGAATAGAAGAAGAAGGTGGAGAGAGAGACAGAGACAGATCCATTCGATTAGTGAACGGATC
Features (pLannotate 1.2.2; 29 found; start..end, strand, type, name):
     50..290     +  promoter       U6 promoter: RNA polymerase III promoter for human U6 snRNA
    317..392     +  misc_RNA       gRNA scaffold: guide RNA scaffold for the Streptococcus pyogenes CRISPR/Cas9 system
    440..557     +  misc_feature   cPPT/CTS: central polypurine tract and central termination sequence of HIV-1
    624..690     +  CDS            small t antigen (fragment): SV40 (simian virus 40) small t antigen
    697..1875    +  promoter       EF-1α promoter: strong constitutive promoter for human elongation factor EF-1α
   1892..1917    +  misc_feature   MCS (fragment): multiple cloning site
   1930..2925    +  CDS            NGFR (fragment): TNR16_HUMAN - Also known as TNFRSF16. Experimental evidence at protein level: Swiss-Prot protein existence level 1. Low affinity receptor which can bind to NGF, BDNF, NTF3, and NTF4. Forms a heterodimeric receptor with SORCS2 that binds the precursor forms of NGF, BDNF and NTF3 with high affinity, and has much lower affinity for mature NGF and BDNF (PubMed:24908487). Plays an important role in differentiation and survival of specific neuronal populations during development (By similarity). Can mediate cell survival as well as cell death of neural cells. Plays a role in the inactivation of RHOA
   2956..3544    +  misc_feature   WPRE: woodchuck hepatitis virus posttranscriptional regulatory element
   3549..3686    +  CDS            nef (fragment): NEF_HV1LA - Experimental evidence at protein level: Swiss-Prot protein existence level 1. Extracellular Nef protein targets CD4(+) T-lymphocytes for apoptosis by interacting with CXCR4 surface receptors. From Human immunodeficiency virus type 1 group M subtype B (isolate Lai) (HIV-1).
   3672..3852    +  LTR            5' LTR (truncated): truncated 5' long terminal repeat (LTR) from HIV-1
   3924..4045    +  polyA_signal   SV40 poly(A) signal: SV40 polyadenylation signal
   4085..4220    +  rep_origin     SV40 ori: SV40 origin of replication
   4241..4259    -  promoter       T7 promoter: promoter for bacteriophage T7 RNA polymerase
   4267..4422    +  CDS            lacZα (fragment): LacZα fragment of β-galactosidase; lacZ fragment
   4427..4855    +  rep_origin     f1 ori (sequence partly withheld): f1 bacteriophage origin of replication; arrow indicates direction of (+) strand synthesis
   4908..5012    +  promoter       AmpR promoter: bla
   5013..5873    +  CDS            AmpR: β-lactamase; bla; confers resistance to ampicillin, carbenicillin, and related antibiotics
   6044..6632    +  rep_origin     ori: high-copy-number ColE1/pMB1/pBR322/pUC origin of replication
   6815..6907    +  CDS            lacI (fragment): lac repressor; lacI; The lac repressor binds to the lac operator to inhibit transcription in E. coli. This inhibition can be relieved by adding lactose or isopropyl-β-D-thiogalactopyranoside (IPTG).
   6920..6941    +  protein_bind   CAP binding site: CAP binding activates transcription in the presence of cAMP. E. coli catabolite activator protein
   6956..6986    +  promoter       lac promoter: promoter for the E. coli lac operon
   6994..7010    +  protein_bind   lac operator: The lac repressor binds to the lac operator to inhibit transcription in E. coli. This inhibition can be relieved by adding lactose or isopropyl-β-D-thiogalactopyranoside (IPTG). lac repressor encoded by lacI
   7055..7073    +  promoter       T3 promoter: promoter for bacteriophage T3 RNA polymerase
   7101..7327    +  promoter       RSV promoter: Rous sarcoma virus enhancer/promoter
   7328..7508    +  LTR            5' LTR (truncated): truncated 5' long terminal repeat (LTR) from HIV-1
   7555..7680    +  misc_feature   HIV-1 Ψ: packaging signal of human immunodeficiency virus type 1
   7664..8027    +  CDS            HIV-1 gag (fragment): gag protein from human immunodeficiency virus 1; gag
   8173..8406    +  misc_feature   RRE: The Rev response element (RRE) of HIV-1 allows for Rev-dependent mRNA export from the nucleus to the cytoplasm.
   8783..8883    +  CDS            Rev (fragment): human immunodeficiency virus 1 (HIV-1) Rev protein; rev; enhances nuclear export of unspliced and incompletely spliced viral mRNAs
