[The description below was written by a language model from this plasmid's Addgene catalogue record and pLannotate feature annotations shown in this document.]
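Description:
pLKO_Tag.V5.S.Ollas_NGFR is a lentiviral CRISPR vector built on the pLKO backbone that pairs an sgRNA expression cassette with a protein barcode ("Pro-Code") for tracking transduced cells. It is propagated in E. coli on a high-copy ColE1/pUC-type origin with ampicillin selection (AmpR); an f1 origin and remnants of lac, T7 and T3 cloning elements are also present in the bacterial backbone. The viral portion has a third-generation layout. An RSV promoter drives a truncated HIV-1 5' LTR, followed by the Ψ packaging signal, a gag fragment, the RRE for Rev-dependent export and a cPPT/CTS. The downstream LTR is annotated as a truncated LTR adjacent to a nef fragment, followed by an SV40 poly(A) signal and SV40 origin. No mammalian drug-resistance marker is annotated.

Two expression units sit within the transfer region. A human U6 Pol III promoter lies directly upstream of the S. pyogenes Cas9 guide RNA scaffold, providing the site into which an sgRNA spacer is cloned. Cas9 itself is not encoded and would have to be supplied separately. Downstream, the EF-1α promoter expresses a human NGFR truncated to remove its signaling domain (dNGFR), followed by a WPRE to enhance transcript expression. According to the record, this receptor carries an N-terminal combination of epitope tags (V5, S and Ollas), although the tags are not separately annotated in the feature table. Each tag combination serves as a barcode detectable with antibodies, linking a specific guide to a protein signature. This allows phenotypic CRISPR screens to be read out at single-cell resolution by cytometry.
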