Addgene plasmid #158304: pLKO_Tag.V5.S.Ollas_NGFR
Purpose: Protein Barcode (Pro-Code) for vector/cell tracking. Contains U6 trRNA cassette for sgRNA cloning. Enables phenotypic CRISPR screens at a single cell resolution (using cytometry).
Depositing lab: Brian Brown. Depositing organization: Icahn School of Medicine at Mount Sinai. Publication: Protein Barcodes Enable High-Dimensional Single-Cell CRISPR Screens. Wroblewska A, Dhainaut M, Ben-Zvi B, Rose SA, Park ES, Amir ED, Bektesevic A, Baccarini A, Merad M, Rahman AH, Brown BD. Cell. 2018 Nov 1;175(4):1141-1155.e16. doi: 10.1016/j.cell.2018.09.022. Epub 2018 Oct 18. PubMed 30343902.
Backbone
  Vector backbone: pLKO
  Backbone size w/o insert (bp): 9000
  Vector type: Lentiviral, CRISPR
Growth in bacteria
  Bacterial resistance: Ampicillin, 100 μg/mL
  Growth temperature: 37°C
  Growth strain: NEB Stable
  Copy number: High Copy
Gene/Insert
  Gene/Insert name: Pro-Code Tagged human dNGFR
  Species: H. sapiens (human)
  Insert size (bp): 1000
  Mutation: Truncation of the signaling domain
  Entrez Gene: NGFR (a.k.a. CD271, Gp80-LNGFR, TNFRSF16, p75(NTR), p75NTR)
  Promoter: EF1a
  Tag / fusion protein: Tag.V5.S.Ollas (N terminal on insert)
  Cloning method: Restriction Enzyme; 5′ cloning site Unknown (unknown if destroyed)
  Sequencing primers: 5′ cctttttgagtttggatcttggttcat
Terms and licenses: Academic/Nonprofit Terms; Industry Terms: Not Available to Industry
How to cite: pLKO_Tag.V5.S.Ollas_NGFR was a gift from Brian Brown (Addgene plasmid # 158304 ; http://n2t.net/addgene:158304 ; RRID:Addgene_158304)
