>Addgene plasmid #158304 | pLKO_Tag.V5.S.Ollas_NGFR | depositor partial sequence | sequence record 305477 | Tagged NGFR
ATGGGGGCAGGTGCCACCGGCCGCGCCATGGACGGGCCGCGCCTGCTGCTGTTGCTGCTTCTGGGGGTGT
CCCTTGGAGGTGCCAAGGAGGCATGCGGCAAACCAATTCCAAACCCACTGCTGGGACTGGATTCCACAGG
AGGAGGCGGGGGAGGGAAGGAGACCGCCGCCGCCAAGTTCGAGAGGCAGCACATGGACAGCGGAGGAGGC
GGGGGAGGGAGCGGCTTCGCCAACGAGCTGGGCCCCAGGCTGATGGGCAAGTGCCCCACAGGCCTGTACA
CACACAGCGGTGAGTGCTGCAAAGCCTGCAACCTGGGCGAGGGTGTGGCCCAGCCTTGTGGAGCCAACCA
GACCGTGTGTGAGCCCTGCCTGGACAGCGTGACGTTCTCCGACGTGGTGAGCGCGACCGAGCCGTGCAAG
CCGTGCACCGAGTGCGTGGGGCTCCAGAGCATGTCGGCGCCGTGCGTGGAGGCCGACGACGCCGTGTGCC
GCTGCGCCTACGGCTACTACCAGGATGAGACGACTGGGCGCTGCGAGGCGTGCCGCGTGTGCGAGGCGGG
CTCGGGCCTCGTGTTCTCCTGCCAGGACAAGCAGAACACCGTGTGCGAGGAGTGCCCCGACGGCACGTAT
TCCGACGAGGCCAACCACGTGGACCCGTGCCTGCCCTGCACCGTGTGCGAGGACACCGAGCGCCAGCTCC
GCGAGTGCACACGCTGGGCCGACGCCGAGTGCGAGGAGATCCCTGGCCGTTGGATTACACGGTCCACACC
CCCAGAGGGCTCGGACAGCACAGCCCCCAGCACCCAGGAGCCTGAGGCACCTCCAGAACAAGACCTCATA
GCCAGCACGGTGGCAGGTGTGGTGACCACAGTGATGGGCAGCTCCCAGCCCGTGGTGACCCGAGGCACCA
CCGACAACCTCATCCCTGTCTATTGCTCCATCCTGGCTGCTGTGGTTGTGGGCCTTGTGGCCTACATAGC
CTTCAAGAGGTGGAACAGGGGTATCCTCTAG
